>Addgene plasmid #134282 | pcDNA6-C-Flag-GK5_v2 | addgene full sequence | sequence record 275427 | Addgene NGS Result
GACGGATCGGGAGATCTCCCGATCCCCTATGGTGCACTCTCAGTACAATCTGCTCTGATGCCGCATAGTT
AAGCCAGTATCTGCTCCCTGCTTGTGTGTTGGAGGTCGCTGAGTAGTGCGCGAGCAAAATTTAAGCTACA
ACAAGGCAAGGCTTGACCGACAATTGCATGAAGAATCTGCTTAGGGTTAGGCGTTTTGCGCTGCTTCGCG
ATGTACGGGCCAGATATACGCGTTGACATTGATTATTGACTAGTTATTAATAGTAATCAATTACGGGGTC
ATTAGTTCATAGCCCATATATGGAGTTCCGCGTTACATAACTTACGGTAAATGGCCCGCCTGGCTGACCG
CCCAACGACCCCCGCCCATTGACGTCAATAATGACGTATGTTCCCATAGTAACGCCAATAGGGACTTTCC
ATTGACGTCAATGGGTGGAGTATTTACGGTAAACTGCCCACTTGGCAGTACATCAAGTGTATCATATGCC
AAGTACGCCCCCTATTGACGTCAATGACGGTAAATGGCCCGCCTGGCATTATGCCCAGTACATGACCTTA
TGGGACTTTCCTACTTGGCAGTACATCTACGTATTAGTCATCGCTATTACCATGGTGATGCGGTTTTGGC
AGTACATCAATGGGCGTGGATAGCGGTTTGACTCACGGGGATTTCCAAGTCTCCACCCCATTGACGTCAA
TGGGAGTTTGTTTTGGCACCAAAATCAACGGGACTTTCCAAAATGTCGTAACAACTCCGCCCCATTGACG
CAAATGGGCGGTAGGCGTGTACGGTGGGAGGTCTATATAAGCAGAGCTCTCTGGCTAACTAGAGAACCCA
CTGCTTACTGGCTTATCGAAATTAATACGACTCACTATAGGGAGACCCAAGCTGGCTAGTTAGAGCTCCT
TAAGGTTAACTCTAGAGAATTCGGATCCATGTCAGGGCAGCAGGAGCGTGCAGAGCGGCAGCGAGAGGAA
CTGAGCGCGTCGGCCTCGCCGCCCTCCCGCTTCGTGCTGGGGCTGGACGTGGGCAGCACGGTGATCCGCT
GCCACGTCTATGACCAGACGGCGCGAGTGCGAGGCTCCAGCGCGCAGAAGGTAGAAAATGTTTACCCTCA
ACCTGGCTGGGTTGAAATCGATCCTGATTCTCTCTGGGCTCAGTTTGTTGCCGTAATAAAAGATGCTGTC
AAAGCTGCAGGGGTGCAGATGAATCAAATTGTCGGTCTTGGCATATCAACACAGAGAGCCACTTTCATTA
CATGGAACAAGAAAACAGGCCATCATTTTCACAACTTCATTAGCTGGCAAGACCTAAGGGCAGCTGAACT
TGTAAAGTCCTGGAATAATTCTCTCATAATGAAGCTATTGCATGGGGCCACCCGAGTCCTTCATTTCTTC
AGTAGAAGTAAAGTAATGCTAACGGTCAGCCGCTTCAATTTCAGCACCCAGCATGCCACCTTAAGATTGA
CCTGGATTTTACAAAACCTATCTGAGGTGAAAAGGGCAGTTGAAGAAGACAATTGTTGCTTTGGGACGAT
TGATACCTGGCTGTTATACAAGCTCACGAAAGGTTCTTCCTACGCCACGGATTATTCAAATGCCAGCACC
ACTGGATTTTTTGATCCCTATGCGATGCGCTGGAGCAGGCTCATAACCACCATGGTCTCCATCCCACTGT
CTATCCTGCCTCCTGTGAAGGATACCAGCTATAATTTTGGATCAGTGGATGAGAAGATATTTGGCGTGCC
TATACCAGTTGTTGCCTTGGTTGGTGACCAGCAGTCGGCCATGTTTGGAGAGTGCTGCTTCGAGACGGGA
GATGTGAAGCTAACCATGGGAACTGGAACATTTTTGGATATCAATACTGGAAAAAACCTTCAGCATGTTA
ATGGAGGCTTTTATCCACTAATTGGATGGAAGATTGGGCAAGAACTTGTATGTTTAGCTGAAGGCAATGC
AGGAGACACGGGCACCGCCATAATGTGGGCTCAAAAATTAGATCTCTTCACAGACGCTGCTGAGACTGAA
AAAATGGCCCTGAGCCTGGAAGATTCTGAAGGGGTTTACTTTGTTCCGTCGTTTAGTGGATTACAGGCTC
CATTAAATGACCCCTGTGCCTGTGCCTCTTTTATGGGTTTGAAGCACTCCACTAATAAATACCATCTTGT
CCGAGCAATATTGGAGTCAATAGCTTTCAGGAACAAACAGTTGTACGACATGCTGCAGAGAGAAATCCAG
ATTCCCGTCACGAACATCCGGGCAGATGGAGGCGTGTGTAACAACGCTTTCGTCATGCAGATGACTTCAG
ACCTGATAAATGAGAAGATAGACAGACCTGCCCACTTCGACATGTCCTGCTTGGGGGCAGCCTCTCTGGC
TGGCCTCGCTGTTGGATTTTGGGCGGACAAGGAAGAGCTCCAGAAGCTGAGGCAAAGCGAGATGGTTTTC
AAGCCTCAGAAGAAGTGGCAGGAATACGAGGTGAATATGGAAAACTGGGTAAAAGCGGTGAAGCGCTCCA
TGAATTGGTATAACAAGACGCTCGAGCCATGGAAGCTTATGGACTACAAAGACGATGACGACAAGGATAT
CTAACTGACTGAACCGGTGGTACCAAACCCGCTGATCAGCCTCGACTGTGCCTTCTAGTTGCCAGCCATC
TGTTGTTTGCCCCTCCCCCGTGCCTTCCTTGACCCTGGAAGGTGCCACTCCCACTGTCCTTTCCTAATAA
AATGAGGAAATTGCATCGCATTGTCTGAGTAGGTGTCATTCTATTCTGGGGGGTGGGGTGGGGCAGGACA
GCAAGGGGGAGGATTGGGAAGACAATAGCAGGCATGCTGGGGATGCGGTGGGCTCTATGGCTTCTGAGGC
GGAAAGAACCAGCTGGGGCTCTAGGGGGTATCCCC
[124 nt withheld, positions 2906-3029]
C
[91 nt withheld, positions 3031-3121]
A
[49 nt withheld, positions 3123-3171]
CCTTTGACGTTGGAGTCCACGTTCTTT
[37 nt withheld, positions 3199-3235]
ACCCTATCTCGGTCTATTCTTTTGATTTATAAGGGATTTTGCCGATTTCGGCCTATTGGTTAAAAAATGA
GCTGATTTAACAAAAATTTAACGCGAATTAATTCTGTGGAATGTGTGTCAGTTAGGGTGTGGAAAGTCCC
CAGGCTCCCCAGCAGGCAGAAGTATGCAAAGCATGCATCTCAATTAGTCAGCAACCAGGTGTGGAAAGTC
CCCAGGCTCCCCAGCAGGCAGAAGTATGCAAAGCATGCATCTCAATTAGTCAGCAACCATAGTCCCGCCC
CTAACTCCGCCCATCCCGCCCCTAACTCCGCCCAGTTCCGCCCATTCTCCGCCCCATGGCTGACTAATTT
TTTTTATTTATGCAGAGGCCGAGGCCGCCTCTGCCTCTGAGCTATTCCAGAAGTAGTGAGGAGGCTTTTT
TGGAGGCCTAGGCTTTTGCAAAAAGCTCCCGGGAGCTTGTATATCCATTTTCGGATCTGATCAGCACGTG
TTGACAATTAATCATCGGCATAGTATATCGGCATAGTATAATACGACAAGGTGAGGAACTAAACCATGGC
CAAGCCTTTGTCTCAAGAAGAATCCACCCTCATTGAAAGAGCAACGGCTACAATCAACAGCATCCCCATC
TCTGAAGACTACAGCGTCGCCAGCGCAGCTCTCTCTAGCGACGGCCGCATCTTCACTGGTGTCAATGTAT
ATCATTTTACTGGGGGACCTTGTGCAGAACTCGTGGTGCTGGGCACTGCTGCTGCTGCGGCAGCTGGCAA
CCTGACTTGTATCGTCGCGATCGGAAATGAGAACAGGGGCATCTTGAGCCCCTGCGGACGGTGCCGACAG
GTGCTTCTCGATCTGCATCCTGGGATCAAAGCCATAGTGAAGGACAGTGATGGACAGCCGACGGCAGTTG
GGATTCGTGAATTGCTGCCCTCTGGTTATGTGTGGGAGGGCTAAGCACTTCGTGGCCGAGGAGCAGGACT
GACACGTGCTACGAGATTTCGATTCCACCGCCGCCTTCTATGAAAGGTTGGGCTTCGGAATCGTTTTCCG
GGACGCCGGCTGGATGATCCTCCAGCGCGGGGATCTCATGCTGGAGTTCTTCGCCCACCCCAACTTGTTT
ATTGCAGCTTATAATGGTTACAAATAAAGCAATAGCATCACAAATTTCACAAATAAAGCATTTTTTTCAC
TGCATTCTAGTTGTGGTTTGTCCAAACTCATCAATGTATCTTATCATGTCTGTATACCGTCGACCTCTAG
CTAGAGCTTGGCGTAATCATGGTCATAGCTGTTTCCTGTGTGAAATTGTTATCCGCTCACAATTCCACAC
AACATACGAGCCGGAAGCATAAAGTGTAAAGCCTGGGGTGCCTAATGAGTGAGCTAACTCACATTAATTG
CGTTGCGCTCACTGCCCGCTTTCCAGTCGGGAAACCTGTCGTGCCAGCTGCATTAATGAATCGGCCAACG
CGCGGGGAGAGGCGGTTTGCGTATTGGGCGCTCTTCCGCTTCCTCGCTCACTGACTCGCTGCGCTCGGTC
GTTCGGCTGCGGCGAGCGGTATCAGCTCACTCAAAGGCGGTAATACGGTTATCCACAGAATCAGGGGATA
ACGCAGGAAAGAACATGTGAGCAAAAGGCCAGCAAAAGGCCAGGAACCGTAAAAAGGCCGCGTTGCTGGC
GTTTTTCCATAGGCTCCGCCCCCCTGACGAGCATCACAAAAATCGACGCTCAAGTCAGAGGTGGCGAAAC
CCGACAGGACTATAAAGATACCAGGCGTTTCCCCCTGGAAGCTCCCTCGTGCGCTCTCCTGTTCCGACCC
TGCCGCTTACCGGATACCTGTCCGCCTTTCTCCCTTCGGGAAGCGTGGCGCTTTCTCATAGCTCACGCTG
TAGGTATCTCAGTTCGGTGTAGGTCGTTCGCTCCAAGCTGGGCTGTGTGCACGAACCCCCCGTTCAGCCC
GACCGCTGCGCCTTATCCGGTAACTATCGTCTTGAGTCCAACCCGGTAAGACACGACTTATCGCCACTGG
CAGCAGCCACTGGTAACAGGATTAGCAGAGCGAGGTATGTAGGCGGTGCTACAGAGTTCTTGAAGTGGTG
GCCTAACTACGGCTACACTAGAAGAACAGTATTTGGTATCTGCGCTCTGCTGAAGCCAGTTACCTTCGGA
AAAAGAGTTGGTAGCTCTTGATCCGGCAAACAAACCACCGCTGGTAGCGGTGGTTTTTTTGTTTGCAAGC
AGCAGATTACGCGCAGAAAAAAAGGATCTCAAGAAGATCCTTTGATCTTTTCTACGGGGTCTGACGCTCA
GTGGAACGAAAACTCACGTTAAGGGATTTTGGTCATGAGATTATCAAAAAGGATCTTCACCTAGATCCTT
TTAAATTAAAAATGAAGTTTTAAATCAATCTAAAGTATATATGAGTAAACTTGGTCTGACAGTTACCAAT
GCTTAATCAGTGAGGCACCTATCTCAGCGATCTGTCTATTTCGTTCATCCATAGTTGCCTGACTCCCCGT
CGTGTAGATAACTACGATACGGGAGGGCTTACCATCTGGCCCCAGTGCTGCAATGATACCGCGAGACCCA
CGCTCACCGGCTCCAGATTTATCAGCAATAAACCAGCCAGCCGGAAGGGCCGAGCGCAGAAGTGGTCCTG
CAACTTTATCCGCCTCCATCCAGTCTATTAATTGTTGCCGGGAAGCTAGAGTAAGTAGTTCGCCAGTTAA
TAGTTTGCGCAACGTTGTTGCCATTGCTACAGGCATCGTGGTGTCACGCTCGTCGTTTGGTATGGCTTCA
TTCAGCTCCGGTTCCCAACGATCAAGGCGAGTTACATGATCCCCCATGTTGTGCAAAAAAGCGGTTAGCT
CCTTCGGTCCTCCGATCGTTGTCAGAAGTAAGTTGGCCGCAGTGTTATCACTCATGGTTATGGCAGCACT
GCATAATTCTCTTACTGTCATGCCATCCGTAAGATGCTTTTCTGTGACTGGTGAGTACTCAACCAAGTCA
TTCTGAGAATAGTGTATGCGGCGACCGAGTTGCTCTTGCCCGGCGTCAATACGGGATAATACCGCGCCAC
ATAGCAGAACTTTAAAAGTGCTCATCATTGGAAAACGTTCTTCGGGGCGAAAACTCTCAAGGATCTTACC
GCTGTTGAGATCCAGTTCGATGTAACCCACTCGTGCACCCAACTGATCTTCAGCATCTTTTACTTTCACC
AGCGTTTCTGGGTGAGCAAAAACAGGAAGGCAAAATGCCGCAAAAAAGGGAATAAGGGCGACACGGAAAT
GTTGAATACTCATACTCTTCCTTTTTCAATATTATTGAAGCATTTATCAGGGTTATTGTCTCATGAGCGG
ATACATATTTGAATGTATTTAGAAAAATAAACAAATAGGGGTTCCGCGCACATTTCCCCGAAAAGTGCCA
CCTGACGTC
Features (pLannotate 1.2.2; 23 found; start..end, strand, type, name):
     28..80      -  misc_feature   bom (fragment): basis of mobility region from pBR322
    235..614     +  enhancer       CMV enhancer: human cytomegalovirus immediate early enhancer
    615..818     +  promoter       CMV promoter: human cytomegalovirus (CMV) immediate early promoter
    814..847     +  LTR            5' LTR (truncated) (fragment): truncated 5' long terminal repeat (LTR) from HIV-1
    863..881     +  promoter       T7 promoter: promoter for bacteriophage T7 RNA polymerase
    939..2540    +  CDS            Gk5: GLPK5_MOUSE - Experimental evidence at transcript level: Swiss-Prot protein existence level 2. From Mus musculus (Mouse).
   2561..2581    +  CDS            3xFLAG (fragment): three tandem FLAG® epitope tags
   2636..2860    +  polyA_signal   bGH poly(A) signal: bovine growth hormone polyadenylation signal
   2864..2885    +  promoter       SV40 promoter (fragment): SV40 enhancer and early promoter
   2906..3334    +  rep_origin     f1 ori (sequence partly withheld): f1 bacteriophage origin of replication; arrow indicates direction of (+) strand synthesis
   3348..3677    +  promoter       SV40 promoter: SV40 enhancer and early promoter
   3725..3772    +  promoter       EM7 promoter: synthetic bacterial promoter&nbsp
   3791..4189    +  CDS            BSD: blasticidin S deaminase; Aspergillus terreus BSD; confers resistance to blasticidin
   4190..4217    +  CDS            BleoR (fragment): antibiotic-binding protein; Sh ble from Streptoalloteichus hindustanus; confers resistance to bleomycin, phleomycin, and Zeocin™
   4227..4352    +  CDS            ble (fragment): BLE_KLEPN - Experimental evidence at protein level: Swiss-Prot protein existence level 1. Binding protein with a strong affinity to the bleomycin family of antibiotics. Binds to CL990; an antimitotic-antibiotic compound. From Klebsiella pneumoniae.
   4347..4468    +  polyA_signal   SV40 poly(A) signal: SV40 polyadenylation signal
   4541..4557    -  protein_bind   lac operator: The lac repressor binds to the lac operator to inhibit transcription in E. coli. This inhibition can be relieved by adding lactose or isopropyl-β-D-thiogalactopyranoside (IPTG). lac repressor encoded by lacI
   4565..4595    -  promoter       lac promoter: promoter for the E. coli lac operon
   4610..4631    -  protein_bind   CAP binding site: CAP binding activates transcription in the presence of cAMP. E. coli catabolite activator protein
   4644..4736    -  CDS            lacI (fragment): lac repressor; lacI; The lac repressor binds to the lac operator to inhibit transcription in E. coli. This inhibition can be relieved by adding lactose or isopropyl-β-D-thiogalactopyranoside (IPTG).
   4919..5507    -  rep_origin     ori: high-copy-number ColE1/pMB1/pBR322/pUC origin of replication
   5678..6538    -  CDS            AmpR: β-lactamase; bla; confers resistance to ampicillin, carbenicillin, and related antibiotics
   6539..6643    -  promoter       AmpR promoter: bla
