[The description below was written by a language model from this plasmid's Addgene catalogue record and pLannotate feature annotations shown in this document.]
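Description:
pcDNA6-C-Flag-GK5_v2 is a mammalian expression plasmid of about 6.7 kb built on the pcDNA6 backbone, carrying the mouse Gk5 coding sequence (glycerol kinase 5, putative) as isoform 2, a 534-amino-acid protein encoded by an insert of roughly 1.6 kb. The open reading frame sits downstream of the human cytomegalovirus immediate early enhancer and promoter and is followed by a C-terminal Flag epitope and the bovine growth hormone polyadenylation signal. The annotation software matched the tag only as a short fragment of a 3xFLAG element, which is consistent with a single Flag unit rather than a triple repeat. A T7 promoter lies between the CMV promoter and the insert, allowing in vitro transcription and serving as a sequencing primer site. The insert was introduced by ligation-independent cloning.

In E. coli the plasmid is maintained at high copy through a ColE1/pUC-type origin and selected with ampicillin via the β-lactamase gene; an f1 origin is also present for single-stranded DNA production. For mammalian cells, a second cassette places the blasticidin S deaminase gene under the SV40 early promoter and SV40 polyadenylation signal, with a bacterial EM7 promoter immediately upstream so the marker can also function in bacteria; this permits blasticidin selection of stable transfectants. Small annotated fragments (bleomycin-resistance sequences, lac regulatory elements, a short HIV-1 LTR match) appear to be backbone remnants or chance matches rather than functional parts. The construct is intended for transient or stable expression of Flag-tagged GK5, enabling detection or immunoprecipitation with anti-Flag reagents, and is associated with work on GK5 in skin-specific regulation of SREBP processing and lipid biosynthesis.
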