Addgene plasmid #134282: pcDNA6-C-Flag-GK5_v2
Purpose: Expresses Flag-tagged GK5 (isoform 2) in mammalian cells
Depositing lab: Bruce Beutler. Depositing organization: University of Texas Southwestern Medical Center. Publication: Skin-specific regulation of SREBP processing and lipid biosynthesis by glycerol kinase 5. Zhang D, Tomisato W, Su L, Sun L, Choi JH, Zhang Z, Wang KW, Zhan X, Choi M, Li X, Tang M, Castro-Perez JM, Hildebrand S, Murray AR, Moresco EMY, Beutler B. Proc Natl Acad Sci U S A. 2017 Jun 27;114(26):E5197-E5206. doi: 10.1073/pnas.1705312114. Epub 2017 Jun 12. PubMed 28607088.
Backbone
  Vector backbone: pcDNA6
  Backbone size w/o insert (bp): 5000
  Total vector size (bp): 6700
  Vector type: Mammalian Expression
  Selectable markers: Blasticidin
Growth in bacteria
  Bacterial resistance: Ampicillin, 100 μg/mL
  Growth temperature: 37°C
  Growth strain: DH5alpha
  Copy number: High Copy
Gene/Insert
  Gene/Insert name: Gk5 (alt name: glycerol kinase 5 (putative))
  Species: M. musculus (mouse)
  Insert size (bp): 1605
  Mutation: mouse Gk5 isoform 2; 534 amino acids
  GenBank ID: NM_001368879
  Entrez Gene: Gk5 (a.k.a. AV095337, C330018K18Rik, G630067D24Rik)
  Promoter: CMV
  Tag / fusion protein: Flag (C terminal on insert)
  Cloning method: Ligation Independent Cloning
  Sequencing primers: 5′ TAATACGACTCACTATAGGG; 3′ TAGAAGGCACAGTCGAGG
Terms and licenses: Academic/Nonprofit Terms; Industry Terms: Not Available to Industry
How to cite: pcDNA6-C-Flag-GK5_v2 was a gift from Bruce Beutler (Addgene plasmid # 134282 ; http://n2t.net/addgene:134282 ; RRID:Addgene_134282)
